>Addgene plasmid #64799 | pQE-60 Grx1-roGFP2-His | addgene full sequence | sequence record 498170 | Addgene NGS Result
CTCGAGAAATCATAAAAAATTTATTTGCTTTGTGAGCGGATAACAATTTCACACAGAATTCATTAAAGAG
GAGAAATTAACCATGGCTCAAGAGTTTGTGAACTGCAAAATCCAGCCTGGGAAGGTGGTTGTGTTCATCA
AGCCCACCTGCCCGTACTGCAGGAGGGCCCAAGAGATCCTCAGTCAATTGCCCATCAAACAAGGGCTTCT
GGAATTTGTCGATATCACAGCCACCAACCACACTAACGAGATTCAAGATTATTTGCAACAGCTCACGGGA
GCAAGAACGGTGCCTCGAGTCTTTATTGGTAAAGATTGTATAGGCGGATGCAGTGATCTAGTCTCTTTGC
AACAGAGTGGGGAACTGCTGACGCGGCTAAAGCAGATTGGAGCTCTGCAGACTAGTGGTGGTTCAGGTGG
TGGTGGTTCAGGTGGTGGTGGTTCAGGTGGAGGAGGATCAGGAGGAGGAGGATCAGGAGGAGGAGGATCA
GGAGGAGAATTCGTGAGCAAGGGCGAGGAGCTGTTCACCGGGGTGGTGCCCATCCTGGTCGAGCTGGACG
GCGACGTAAACGGCCACAAGTTCAGCGTGTCCGGCGAGGGCGAGGGCGATGCCACCTACGGCAAGCTGAC
CCTGAAGTTCATCTCCACCACCGGCAAGCTGCCCGTGCCCTGGCCCACCCTCGTGACCACCCTGACCTAC
GGCGTGCAGTGCTTCAGCCGCTACCCCGACCACATGAAGCAGCACGACTTCTTCAAGTCCGCCATGCCCG
AAGGCTACGTCCAGGAGCGCACCATCTTCTTCAAGGACGACGGCAACTACAAGACCCGCGCCGAGGTGAA
GTTCGAGGGCGACACCCTGGTGAACCGCATCGAGCTGAAGGGCATCGACTTCAAGGAGGACGGCAACATC
CTGGGGCACAAGCTGGAGTACAACTACAACTGCCACAACGTCTATATCATGGCCGACAAGCAGAAGAACG
GCATCAAGGTGAACTTCAAGATCCGCCACAACATCGAGGACGGCAGCGTGCAGCTCGCCGACCACTACCA
GCAGAACACCCCCATCGGCGACGGCCCCGTGCTGCTGCCCGACAACCACTACCTGAGCACCTGCTCCGCC
CTGAGCAAAGACCCCAACGAGAAGCGCGATCACATGGTCCTGCTGGAGTTCGTGACCGCCGCCGGGATCA
CTCTCGGCATGGACGAGCTGTACAAGAGATCTCATCACCATCACCATCACTAAGCTTAATTAGCTGAGCT
TGGACTCCTGTTGATAGATCCAGTAATGACCTCAGAACTCCATCTGGATTTGTTCAGAACGCTCGGTTGC
CGCCGGGCGTTTTTTATTGGTGAGAATCCAAGCTAGCTTGGCGAGATTTTCAGGAGCTAAGGAAGCTAAA
ATGGAGAAAAAAATCACTGGATATACCACCGTTGATATATCCCAATGGCATCGTAAAGAACATTTTGAGG
CATTTCAGTCAGTTGCTCAATGTACCTATAACCAGACCGTTCAGCTGGATATTACGGCCTTTTTAAAGAC
CGTAAAGAAAAATAAGCACAAGTTTTATCCGGCCTTTATTCACATTCTTGCCCGCCTGATGAATGCTCAT
CCGGAATTTCGTATGGCAATGAAAGACGGTGAGCTGGTGATATGGGATAGTGTTCACCCTTGTTACACCG
TTTTCCATGAGCAAACTGAAACGTTTTCATCGCTCTGGAGTGAATACCACGACGATTTCCGGCAGTTTCT
ACACATATATTCGCAAGATGTGGCGTGTTACGGTGAAAACCTGGCCTATTTCCCTAAAGGGTTTATTGAG
AATATGTTTTTCGTCTCAGCCAATCCCTGGGTGAGTTTCACCAGTTTTGATTTAAACGTGGCCAATATGG
ACAACTTCTTCGCCCCCGTTTTCACCATGCATGGGCAAATATTATACGCAAGGCGACAAGGTGCTGATGC
CGCTGGCGATTCAGGTTCATCATGCCGTTTGTGATGGCTTCCATGTCGGCAGAATGCTTAATGAATTACA
ACAGTACTGCGATGAGTGGCAGGGCGGGGCGTAATTTTTTTAAGGCAGTTATTGGTGCCCTTAAACGCCT
GGGGTAATGACTCTCTAGCTTGAGGCATCAAATAAAACGAAAGGCTCAGTCGAAAGACTGGGCCTTTCGT
TTTATCTGTTGTTTGTCGGTGAACGCTCTCCTGAGTAGGACAAATCCGCCCTCTAGAGCTGCCTCGCGCG
TTTCGGTGATGACGGTGAAAACCTCTGACACATGCAGCTCCCGGAGACGGTCACAGCTTGTCTGTAAGCG
GATGCCGGGAGCAGACAAGCCCGTCAGGGCGCGTCAGCGGGTGTTGGCGGGTGTCGGGGCGCAGCCATGA
CCCAGTCACGTAGCGATAGCGGAGTGTATACTGGCTTAACTATGCGGCATCAGAGCAGATTGTACTGAGA
GTGCACCATATGCGGTGTGAAATACCGCACAGATGCGTAAGGAGAAAATACCGCATCAGGCGCTCTTCCG
CTTCCTCGCTCACTGACTCGCTGCGCTCGGTCGTTCGGCTGCGGCGAGCGGTATCAGCTCACTCAAAGGC
GGTAATACGGTTATCCACAGAATCAGGGGATAACGCAGGAAAGAACATGTGAGCAAAAGGCCAGCAAAAG
GCCAGGAACCGTAAAAAGGCCGCGTTGCTGGCGTTTTTCCATAGGCTCCGCCCCCCTGACGAGCATCACA
AAAATCGACGCTCAAGTCAGAGGTGGCGAAACCCGACAGGACTATAAAGATACCAGGCGTTTCCCCCTGG
AAGCTCCCTCGTGCGCTCTCCTGTTCCGACCCTGCCGCTTACCGGATACCTGTCCGCCTTTCTCCCTTCG
GGAAGCGTGGCGCTTTCTCATAGCTCACGCTGTAGGTATCTCAGTTCGGTGTAGGTCGTTCGCTCCAAGC
TGGGCTGTGTGCACGAACCCCCCGTTCAGCCCGACCGCTGCGCCTTATCCGGTAACTATCGTCTTGAGTC
CAACCCGGTAAGACACGACTTATCGCCACTGGCAGCAGCCACTGGTAACAGGATTAGCAGAGCGAGGTAT
GTAGGCGGTGCTACAGAGTTCTTGAAGTGGTGGCCTAACTACGGCTACACTAGAAGGACAGTATTTGGTA
TCTGCGCTCTGCTGAAGCCAGTTACCTTCGGAAAAAGAGTTGGTAGCTCTTGATCCGGCAAACAAACCAC
CGCTGGTAGCGGTGGTTTTTTTGTTTGCAAGCAGCAGATTACGCGCAGAAAAAAAGGATCTCAAGAAGAT
CCTTTGATCTTTTCTACGGGGTCTGACGCTCAGTGGAACGAAAACTCACGTTAAGGGATTTTGGTCATGA
GATTATCAAAAAGGATCTTCACCTAGATCCTTTTAAATTAAAAATGAAGTTTTAAATCAATCTAAAGTAT
ATATGAGTAAACTTGGTCTGACAGTTACCAATGCTTAATCAGTGAGGCACCTATCTCAGCGATCTGTCTA
TTTCGTTCATCCATAGTTGCCTGACTCCCCGTCGTGTAGATAACTACGATACGGGAGGGCTTACCATCTG
GCCCCAGTGCTGCAATGATACCGCGAGACCCACGCTCACCGGCTCCAGATTTATCAGCAATAAACCAGCC
AGCCGGAAGGGCCGAGCGCAGAAGTGGTCCTGCAACTTTATCCGCCTCCATCCAGTCTATTAATTGTTGC
CGGGAAGCTAGAGTAAGTAGTTCGCCAGTTAATAGTTTGCGCAACGTTGTTGCCATTGCTACAGGCATCG
TGGTGTCACGCTCGTCGTTTGGTATGGCTTCATTCAGCTCCGGTTCCCAACGATCAAGGCGAGTTACATG
ATCCCCCATGTTGTGCAAAAAAGCGGTTAGCTCCTTCGGTCCTCCGATCGTTGTCAGAAGTAAGTTGGCC
GCAGTGTTATCACTCATGGTTATGGCAGCACTGCATAATTCTCTTACTGTCATGCCATCCGTAAGATGCT
TTTCTGTGACTGGTGAGTACTCAACCAAGTCATTCTGAGAATAGTGTATGCGGCGACCGAGTTGCTCTTG
CCCGGCGTCAATACGGGATAATACCGCGCCACATAGCAGAACTTTAAAAGTGCTCATCATTGGAAAACGT
TCTTCGGGGCGAAAACTCTCAAGGATCTTACCGCTGTTGAGATCCAGTTCGATGTAACCCACTCGTGCAC
CCAACTGATCTTCAGCATCTTTTACTTTCACCAGCGTTTCTGGGTGAGCAAAAACAGGAAGGCAAAATGC
CGCAAAAAAGGGAATAAGGGCGACACGGAAATGTTGAATACTCATACTCTTCCTTTTTCAATATTATTGA
AGCATTTATCAGGGTTATTGTCTCATGAGCGGATACATATTTGAATGTATTTAGAAAAATAAACAAATAG
GGGTTCCGCGCACATTTCCCCGAAAAGTGCCACCTGACGTCTAAGAAACCATTATTATCATGACATTAAC
CTATAAAAATAGGCGTATCACGAGGCCCTTTCGTCTTCAC
Features (pLannotate 1.2.2; 13 found; start..end, strand, type, name):
     30..46      +  protein_bind   lac operator: The lac repressor binds to the lac operator to inhibit transcription in E. coli. This inhibition can be relieved by adding lactose or isopropyl-β-D-thiogalactopyranoside (IPTG). lac repressor encoded by lacI
     83..400     +  CDS            GLRX: GLRX1_HUMAN - Also known as GRX. Experimental evidence at protein level: Swiss-Prot protein existence level 1. Has a glutathione-disulfide oxidoreductase activity in the presence of NADPH and glutathione reductase. Reduces low molecular weight disulfides and proteins. From Homo sapiens (Human).
    503..1216    +  CDS            EGFP: the original enhanced GFP (Yang et al., 1996) mammalian codon-optimized
   1223..1240    +  CDS            7xHis (fragment): 6xHis affinity tag
   1263..1357    +  terminator     lambda t0 terminator: transcription terminator from phage lambda
   1372..1400    +  promoter       cat promoter (fragment): promoter of the E. coli cat gene encoding chloramphenicol acetyltransferase
   1401..2064    +  CDS            CmR (fragment): chloramphenicol acetyltransferase; cat; confers resistance to chloramphenicol
   2129..2215    +  terminator     rrnB T1 terminator: Escherichia coli rrnB; transcription terminator T1 from the E. coli rrnB gene
   2227..2268    +  CDS            rop (fragment): Rop protein, which maintains plasmids at low copy number; rop
   2370..2510    +  misc_feature   bom: basis of mobility region from pBR322
   2696..3284    -  rep_origin     ori: high-copy-number ColE1/pMB1/pBR322/pUC origin of replication
   3455..4315    -  CDS            AmpR: β-lactamase; bla; confers resistance to ampicillin, carbenicillin, and related antibiotics
   4316..4420    -  promoter       AmpR promoter: bla
