[The description below was written by a language model from this plasmid's Addgene catalogue record and pLannotate feature annotations shown in this document.]
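Description:
pQE-60 Grx1-roGFP2-His is a 4.5 kb bacterial expression plasmid built on the commercial pQE-60 backbone and designed to produce a recombinant redox biosensor protein in E. coli. It replicates from a ColE1/pMB1-type origin and is selected with ampicillin through a β-lactamase gene driven by its own bla promoter. The annotation also picks up backbone remnants: a pBR322 bom region, a short rop fragment, and a partial cat promoter and chloramphenicol acetyltransferase coding region. The latter are annotated only as fragments, and the record lists ampicillin as the sole resistance.

The payload is a single open reading frame in which human glutaredoxin-1 (GLRX) is fused at its C terminus to roGFP2, followed by a C-terminal 6xHis tag. The automated annotation labels the fluorescent protein as EGFP, which fits roGFP2 being a redox-sensitive GFP variant closely related to EGFP. A gap of about 100 nt between the two coding regions suggests a linker, although it is not annotated. A lac operator lies just upstream of the fusion, so expression can be repressed by LacI and induced with IPTG. The promoter itself is not annotated in the feature table. Transcription is terminated by the lambda t0 terminator after the His tag, with an rrnB T1 terminator further downstream.

Coupling glutaredoxin to roGFP2 lets the probe's disulfide state equilibrate with the glutathione redox couple, making its fluorescence a readout of glutathione redox potential. This construct serves to express the His-tagged sensor, which can be affinity-purified via the tag, presumably for in vitro characterisation. The depositor notes that small discrepancies between quality-control and full sequences have no functional consequence.
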