Addgene plasmid #64799: pQE-60 Grx1-roGFP2-His
Purpose: Bacterial expression of His-tagged Grx1-roGFP2
Depositing lab: Tobias Dick. Depositing organization: Deutsches Krebsforschungszentrum (DKFZ). Publication: Real-time imaging of the intracellular glutathione redox potential. Gutscher M, Pauleau AL, Marty L, Brach T, Wabnitz GH, Samstag Y, Meyer AJ, Dick TP. Nat Methods. 2008 Jun;5(6):553-9. doi: 10.1038/nmeth.1212. Epub 2008 May 11. PubMed 18469822.
Backbone
  Vector backbone: pQE-60
  Backbone manufacturer: Qiagen
  Vector type: Bacterial Expression
Growth in bacteria
  Bacterial resistance: Ampicillin, 100 μg/mL
  Growth temperature: 37°C
  Growth strain: DH5alpha
  Copy number: Unknown
Gene/Insert
  Gene/Insert name: Glutaredoxin-1 (alt name: GLRX1_HUMAN)
  Species: H. sapiens (human)
  Entrez Gene: GLRX (a.k.a. GRX, GRX1)
  Tag / fusion protein: roGFP2 (C terminal on insert); His (C terminal on insert)
Terms and licenses: Academic/Nonprofit Terms; Industry Terms: Not Available to Industry
Depositor comments: Discrepancies between the QC and full sequence have no functional consequence.
How to cite: pQE-60 Grx1-roGFP2-His was a gift from Tobias Dick (Addgene plasmid # 64799 ; http://n2t.net/addgene:64799 ; RRID:Addgene_64799)
