>Addgene plasmid #64799 | pQE-60 Grx1-roGFP2-His | addgene partial sequence | sequence record 127519 | pBRforEco 5'-AATAGGCGTATCACGAGGC-3'
AATTTATTTGCTTTGTGAGCGGATAACAATTTCACACAGAATTCATTAAAGAGGAGAAATTAACCATGGC
TCAAGAGTTTGTGAACTGCAAAATCCAGCCTGGGAAGGTGGTTGTGTTCATCAAGCCCACCTGCCCGTAC
TGCAGGAGGGCCCAAGAGATCCTCAGTCAATTGCCCATCAAACAAGGGCTTCTGGAATTTGTCGATATCA
CAGCCACCAACCACACTAACGAGATTCAAGATTATTTGCAACAGCTCACGGGAGCAAGAACGGTGCCTCG
AGTCTTTATTGGTAAAGATTGTATAGGCGGATGCAGTGATCTAGTCTCTTTGCAACAGAGTGGGGAACTG
CTGACGCGGCTAAAGCAGATTGGAGCTCTGCAGACTAGTGGTGGTTCAGGTGGTGGTGGTTCAGGTGGTG
GTGGTTCAGGTGGAGGAGGATCAGGAGGAGGAGGATCAGGAGGAGGAGGATCAGGAGGAGAATTCGTGAG
CAAGGGCGAGGAGCTGTTCACCGGGGTGGTGCCCATCCTGGTCGAGCTGGACGGCGACGTAAACGGCCAC
AAGTTCAGCGTGTCCGGCGAGGGCGAGGGCGATGCCACCTACGGCAAGCTGACCCTGAAGTTCATCTCCA
CCACCGGCAAGCTGCCCGTGCCCTGGCCCACCCTCGTGACCACCCTGACCTACGGCGTGCAGTGCTTCAG
CCGCTACCCCGACCACATGAAGCAGCACGACTTCTTCAAGTCCGCCATGCCCGAAGGCTACGTCCAGGAG
CGCACCATCTTCTTCAAGGACGACGGCAACTACAAGACCCGCGCCGAGGTGAAGTTCGAGGGCGACACCC
TGGTGAACCGCATCGAGCTGAAGGGCATCGACTTCAAGGAGGACGGCAACATCCTGGGGCACAAGCTGGA
GTACAACTACAACTGCCACAACGTCTATATCATGGCCGACAAGCA
