>Addgene plasmid #64799 | pQE-60 Grx1-roGFP2-His | addgene partial sequence | sequence record 127522 | EXFP-internal-F 5'-ACGACGGCAACTACAAGACC-3'
CCGCATCGAGCTGAAGGGCATCGACTTCAAGGAGGACGGCAACATCCTGGGGCACAAGCTGGAGTACAAC
TACAACTGCCACAACGTCTATATCATGGCCGACAAGCAGAAGAACGGCATCAAGGTGAACTTCAAGATCC
GCCACAACATCGAGGACGGCAGCGTGCAGCTCGCCGACCACTACCAGCAGAACACCCCCATCGGCGACGG
CCCCGTGCTGCTGCCCGACAACCACTACCTGAGCACCTGCTCCGCCCTGAGCAAAGACCCCAACGAGAAG
CGCGATCACATGGTCCTGCTGGAGTTCGTGACCGCCGCCGGGATCACTCTCGGCATGGACGAGCTGTACA
AGAGATCTCATCACCATCACCATCACTAAGCTTAATTAGCTGAGCTTGGACTCCTGTTGATAGATCCAGT
AATGACCTCAGAACTCCATCTGGATTTGTTCAGAACGCTCGGTTGCCGCCGGGCGTTTTTTATTGGTGAG
AATCCAAGCTAGCTTGGCGAGATTTTCAGGAGCTAAGGAAGCTAAAATGGAGAAAAAAATCACTGGATAT
ACCACCGTTGATATATCCCAATGGCATCGTAAAGAACATTTTGAGGCATTTCAGTCAGTTGCTCAATGTA
CCTATAACCAGACCGTTCAGCTGGATATTACGGCCTTTTTAAAGACCGTAAAGAA
